Addgene plasmid #79193: pAB042b
Purpose: Directed Evolution of Protein-Protein Interactions
Depositing lab: David Liu. Depositing organization: Harvard University. Publication: Continuous evolution of Bacillus thuringiensis toxins overcomes insect resistance. Badran AH, Guzov VM, Huai Q, Kemp MM, Vishwanath P, Kain W, Nance AM, Evdokimov A, Moshiri F, Turner KH, Wang P, Malvar T, Liu DR. Nature. 2016 May 5;533(7601):58-63. doi: 10.1038/nature17938. Epub 2016 Apr 27. PubMed 27120167.
Backbone
  Vector backbone: SC101
  Backbone manufacturer: David Liu Lab
  Backbone size w/o insert (bp): 2992
  Vector type: Bacterial Expression
Growth in bacteria
  Bacterial resistance: Ampicillin, 100 μg/mL
  Growth temperature: 37°C
  Growth strain: NEB Turbo
  Copy number: Low Copy
Gene/Insert
  Gene/Insert name: Plac62 gIII, luxAB; Ptet rpoZ-MBPoff7
  Species: Synthetic
  Promoter: Plac62; Ptet
  Cloning method: Ligation Independent Cloning
  Sequencing primers: 5′ n/a; 3′ n/a
Terms and licenses: Academic/Nonprofit Terms; Industry Terms: Not Available to Industry
How to cite: pAB042b was a gift from David Liu (Addgene plasmid # 79193 ; http://n2t.net/addgene:79193 ; RRID:Addgene_79193)
