[The description below was written by a language model from this plasmid's Addgene catalogue record and pLannotate feature annotations shown in this document.]
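Description:
pAB042b is a low-copy bacterial expression plasmid built on a pSC101 backbone. It replicates in E. coli through the pSC101 origin and its cognate Rep101 (RepA) protein, and is selected with ampicillin via a β-lactamase gene under its own promoter. The full annotated sequence is about 7.5 kb. The stated purpose is directed evolution of protein-protein interactions. Its layout, with the essential phage gene III placed under conditional control, fits an accessory plasmid for phage-assisted continuous evolution coupled to a bacterial two-hybrid readout.

Two divergent expression units make up the payload. In the first, a modified lac-type promoter (Plac62), preceded by an rrnB T1 terminator that insulates it from upstream transcription, drives M13 gene III followed by luxA and luxB. Gene III encodes the minor coat protein pIII, which is needed for infectious phage progeny. The luxAB genes encode bacterial luciferase, so the same transcript gives a luminescence readout of promoter activity. In the second unit, a tet-operator-containing promoter (Ptet) expresses the ω subunit of E. coli RNA polymerase (rpoZ) fused through a Myc-tag-like segment to the binder catalogued as MBPoff7. The annotation tool labels this region as a Gabpb1 fragment, most likely reflecting ankyrin-repeat similarity rather than a true mouse gene.

In a two-hybrid scheme of this kind, interaction between the rpoZ fusion and a DNA-bound partner recruits RNA polymerase to Plac62, linking binding strength to pIII production and light output. The DNA-binding partner and a TetR source are not annotated on this plasmid and would presumably be supplied elsewhere. The associated publication concerns continuous evolution of Bacillus thuringiensis toxins.
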