Features (pLannotate 1.2.2; 15 found; start..end, strand, type, name):
      1..951     -  CDS            Rep101: RepA protein needed for replication with the pSC101 origin; rep101
    999..1221    -  rep_origin     pSC101 ori: low-copy replication origin that requires the Rep101 protein
   1716..1760    +  terminator     rrnB T1 terminator: transcription terminator T1 from the E. coli rrnB gene
   1818..1848    +  promoter       lac promoter: promoter for the E. coli lac operon
   1889..3162    +  CDS            M13 gene III (fragment) (sequence partly withheld): pIII; III; minor coat protein
   3162..4241    +  CDS            luxA (sequence partly withheld): LUXA1_PHOLU - Experimental evidence at protein level: Swiss-Prot protein existence level 1. Light-emitting reaction in luminous bacteria. From Photorhabdus luminescens (Xenorhabdus luminescens).
   4305..5285    +  CDS            LuxB: LuxB luciferase subunit; luxB; from the Photorhabdus luminescens bioluminescence operon
   5402..5863    -  CDS            Gabpb1 (fragment): GABP1_MOUSE - Also known as Gabpb, Gabpb2. Experimental evidence at protein level: Swiss-Prot protein existence level 1. Transcription factor capable of interacting with purine rich repeats (GA repeats) (PubMed:25200183). Acts as a a master regulator of nuclear-encoded mitochondrial genes (PubMed:25200183). From Mus musculus (Mouse).
   5870..5896    -  CDS            Myc (fragment): Myc (human c-Myc proto-oncogene) epitope tag
   5909..6181    -  CDS            rpoZ (sequence withheld): RPOZ_ECO24 - Experimental evidence at protein level: Swiss-Prot protein existence level 1. Promotes RNA polymerase assembly. Latches the N- and C- terminal regions of the beta' subunit thereby facilitating its interaction with the beta and alpha subunits. From Escherichia coli O139:H28 (strain E24377A / ETEC).
   6237..6264    -  protein_bind   tetracycline response element (fragment): contains seven copies of the tetracycline operator tetO tetracycline repressor TetR
   6265..6299    -  promoter       tetA promoter: contains a tet operator sequence that enables repression by TetR
   6299..6319    -  promoter       PLtetO-1 promoter (fragment): modified phage lambda PL promoter with tet operator sites (Lutz and Bujard, 1997)
   6444..7304    -  CDS            AmpR: β-lactamase; bla; confers resistance to ampicillin, carbenicillin, and related antibiotics
   7305..7409    -  promoter       AmpR promoter: bla
>Addgene plasmid #79193 | pAB042b | depositor full sequence | sequence record 148314 | Full Sequence
TCAGATCCTTCCGTATTTAGCCAGTATGTTCTCTAGTGTGGTTCGTTGTTTTTGCGTGAGCCATGAGAAC
GAACCATTGAGATCATGCTTACTTTGCATGTCACTCAAAAATTTTGCCTCAAAACTGGTGAGCTGAATTT
TTGCAGTTAAAGCATCGTGTAGTGTTTTTCTTAGTCCGTTACGTAGGTAGGAATCTGATGTAATGGTTGT
TGGTATTTTGTCACCATTCATTTTTATCTGGTTGTTCTCAAGTTCGGTTACGAGATCCATTTGTCTATCT
AGTTCAACTTGGAAAATCAACGTATCAGTCGGGCGGCCTCGCTTATCAACCACCAATTTCATATTGCTGT
AAGTGTTTAAATCTTTACTTATTGGTTTCAAAACCCATTGGTTAAGCCTTTTAAACTCATGGTAGTTATT
TTCAAGCATTAACATGAACTTAAATTCATCAAGGCTAATCTCTATATTTGCCTTGTGAGTTTTCTTTTGT
GTTAGTTCTTTTAATAACCACTCATAAATCCTCATAGAGTATTTGTTTTCAAAAGACTTAACATGTTCCA
GATTATATTTTATGAATTTTTTTAACTGGAAAAGATAAGGCAATATCTCTTCACTAAAAACTAATTCTAA
TTTTTCGCTTGAGAACTTGGCATAGTTTGTCCACTGGAAAATCTCAAAGCCTTTAACCAAAGGATTCCTG
ATTTCCACAGTTCTCGTCATCAGCTCTCTGGTTGCTTTAGCTAATACACCATAAGCATTTTCCCTACTGA
TGTTCATCATCTGAGCGTATTGGTTATAAGTGAACGATACCGTCCGTTCTTTCCTTGTAGGGTTTTCAAT
CGTGGGGTTGAGTAGTGCCACACAGCATAAAATTAGCTTGGTTTCATGCTCCGTTAAGTCATAGCGACTA
ATCGCTAGTTCATTTGCTTTGAAAACAACTAATTCAGACATACATCTCAATTGGTCTAGGTGATTTTAAT
CACTATACCAATTGAGATGGGCTAGTCAATGATAATTACTAGTCCTTTTCCTTTGAGTTGTGGGTATCTG
TAAATTCTGCTAGACCTTTGCTGGAAAACTTGTAAATTCTGCTAGACCCTCTGTAAATTCCGCTAGACCT
TTGTGTGTTTTTTTTGTTTATATTCAAGTGGTTATAATTTATAGAATAAAGAAAGAATAAAAAAAGATAA
AAAGAATAGATCCCAGCCCTGTGTATAACTCACTACTTTAGTCAGTTCCGCAGTATTACAAAAGGATGTC
GCAAACGCTGTTTGCTCCTCTACAAAACAGACCTTAAAACCCTAAAGGCTTAAGTAGCACCCTCGCAAGC
TCGGGCAAATCGCTGAATATTCCTTTTGTCTCCGACCATCAGGCACCTGAGTCGCTGTCTTTTTCGTGAC
ATTCAGTTCGCTGCGCTCACGGCTCTGGCAGTGAATGGGGGTAAATGGCACTACAGGCGCCTTTTATGGA
TTCATGCAAGGAAACTACCCATAATACAAGAAAAGCCCGTCACGGGCTTCTCAGGGCGTTTTATGGCGGG
TCTGCTATGTGGTGCTATCTGACTTTTTGCTGTTCAGCAGTTCCTGCCCTCTGATTTTCCAGTCTGACCA
CTTCGGATTATCCCGTGACAGGTCATTCAGACTGGCTAATGCACCCAGTAAGGCAGCGGTATCATCAACA
GGCTTACCCGTCTTACTGTCAAGAGGACATCCGGTCAAATAAAACGAAAGGCTCAGTCGAAAGACTGGGC
CTTTCGTTTTGCTGAGGAGACTTAGGGACCCTACAACACGCACGGTGTTACATTAGGCACCCCGGGCTTT
ACACTTTATGCTTCCGGCTCGTATGTTGTGTCGACCGACCTGCAGGTGCAGTAAGGAGGAAAAAAAAA
[85 nt withheld, positions 1889-1973]
C
[98 nt withheld, positions 1975-2072]
A
[305 nt withheld, positions 2074-2378]
G
[176 nt withheld, positions 2380-2555]
CCAATCGTCTGACCTGCCTCAACCTCCTGTC
[82 nt withheld, positions 2587-2668]
GCTCTGAGGGA
[161 nt withheld, positions 2680-2840]
T
[41 nt withheld, positions 2842-2882]
T
[62 nt withheld, positions 2884-2945]
A
[35 nt withheld, positions 2947-2981]
CCTCCCTCAATCGGTTGAATGTCGCCCTTTTGTCTTTGGCGCTGGTAAACCTTACGAGTTCAGTATCGAC
TGCGATAAGATCAACCTGTTCCGC
[50 nt withheld, positions 3076-3125]
T
[37 nt withheld, positions 3127-3163]
GAAATTTGGAAACTTTTTGCTTACATACCAACCTCCCCAATTTTCCCAAACAGAGGTAATGAAACGTTTG
GTTAAATTAGGTCGCATCTCTGAGGAGTGTGGTTTTGATACCGTATGGTTACTGGAGCATCATTTCACGG
AGTTTGGTTTGCTTGGTAACCCTTATGTCGCTGCTGCATATTTACTTGGCGCGACTAAAAAATTGAATGT
AGGAACTGCCGCTATTGTTCTTCCCACAGCCCATCCAGTACGCCAACTTGAAGATGTGAATTTATTGGAT
CAAATGTCAAAAGGACGATTTCGGTTTGGTATTTGCCGAGGGCTTTACAACAAGGACTTTCGCGTATTCG
GCACAGATATGAATAACAGTCGCGCCTTAGCGGAATGCTGGTACGGGCTGATAAAGAATGGCATGACAGA
GGGATATATGGAAGCTGATAATGAACATATCAAGTTCCATAAGGTAAAAGTAAACCCCGCGGCGTATAGC
AGAGGTGGCGCACCGGTTTATGTGGTGGCTGAATCAGCTTCGACGACTGAGTGGGCTGCTCAATTTGGCC
TACCGATGATATTAAGTTGGATTATAAATACTAACGAAAAGAAAGCACAACTTGAGCTTTATAATGAAGT
GGCTCAAGAATATGGGCACGATATTCATAATATCGACCATTGCTTATCATATATAACATCTGTAGATCAT
GACTCAATTAAAGCGAAAGAGATTTGCCGGAAATTTCTGGGGCATTGGTATGATTCTTATGTGAATGCTA
CGACTATTTTTGATGATTCAGACCAAACAAGAGGTTATGATTTCAATAAAGGGCAGTGGCGTGACTTTGT
ATTAAAAGGACATAAAGATACTAATCGCCGTATTGATTACAGTTACGAAATCAATCCCGTGGGAACGCCG
CAGGAATGTATTGACATAATTCAAAAAGACATTGATGCTACAGGAATATCAAATATTTGTTGTGGATTTG
AAGCTAATGGAACAGTAGACGAAATTATTGCTTCCATGAAGCTCTTCCAGTCTGATGTCATGCCATTTCT
TAAAGAAAAACAACGTTCGCTATTATATTATGGCGGTGGCGGTAGCGGCGGTGGCGGTAGCGGCGGTGGC
GGTAGCGGCGGTGGCGGTAGCAAATTTGGATTGTTCTTCCTTAACTTCATCAATTCAACAACTGTTCAAG
AACAGAGTATAGTTCGCATGCAGGAAATAACGGAGTATGTTGATAAGTTGAATTTTGAACAGATTTTAGT
GTATGAAAATCATTTTTCAGATAATGGTGTTGTCGGCGCTCCTCTGACTGTTTCTGGTTTTCTGCTCGGT
TTAACAGAGAAAATTAAAATTGGTTCATTAAATCACATCATTACAACTCATCATCCTGTCCGCATAGCGG
AGGAAGCTTGCTTATTGGATCAGTTAAGTGAAGGGAGATTTATTTTAGGGTTTAGTGATTGCGAAAAAAA
AGATGAAATGCATTTTTTTAATCGCCCGGTTGAATATCAACAGCAACTATTTGAAGAGTGTTATGAAATC
ATTAACGATGCTTTAACAACAGGCTATTGTAATCCAGATAACGATTTTTATAGCTTCCCTAAAATATCTG
TAAATCCCCATGCTTATACGCCAGGCGGACCTCGGAAATATGTAACAGCAACCAGTCATCATATTGTTGA
GTGGGCGGCCAAAAAAGGTATTCCTCTCATCTTTAAGTGGGATGATTCTAATGATGTTAGATATGAATAT
GCTGAAAGATATAAAGCCGTTGCGGATAAATATGACGTTGACCTATCAGAGATAGACCATCAGTTAATGA
TATTAGTTAACTATAACGAAGATAGTAATAAAGCTAAACAAGAGACGCGTGCATTTATTAGTGATTATGT
TCTTGAAATGCACCCTAATGAAAATTTCGAAAATAAACTTGAAGAAATAATTGCAGAAAACGCTGTCGGA
AATTATACGGAGTGTATAACTGCGGCTAAGTTGGCAATTGAAAAGTGTGGTGCGAAAAGTGTATTGCTGT
CCTTTGAACCAATGAATGATTTGATGAGCCAAAAAAATGTAATCAATATTGTTGATGATAATATTAAGAA
GTACCACACGGAATATACCTAAACGGAGCCAATGTACGCAAAAAACCCCGCTTCAGCGGGGTTTTTTCGC
CAAAAAAAACCCCGCCCTGTCAGGGGCGGGGTTTTTTTTTAGGGCCCTACTGACTGTTAATTCAGTTTCT
GCAGAATTTCGGCCAGGTCTTCATTGCCGTTATCGATGCTAATATCGAACGCGGTTTTACCAAATTTATC
CTGTGCGTTAACATCGGCGCCGTGTTTCAGCAGAACTTCGACAATTTCCAGGTAACCCCATTTCGCTGCC
AGGTGCAGCGGGGTCATACCATCACTATCCATCGCATTCACATCTGCGCCGTTTTTCAGCAGCACTTCAA
CAATTTCCAGGTGACCCCAGTATGCGGCCAGGTGCAGCGGGGTATAACCAAAAACATCAGAGGCATCCAC
ATCCGCGCCATGTTTCAGCAGAACTTCCACGATTTCCAGGTGACCGCTATATGCTGCCAGATGCAGCGGC
GTGGTGCCCGTATTATCCGCTGCGTTAACATCTGCGCCGTTGGCCATCAGAATACGCACTTCATCATCCT
GACCCGCACGCGCTGCTTCCAGCAGTTTACGACCCAGATCAGAGCCCAAGTCCTCTTCAGAAATAAGCTT
TTGTTCCGCGGCCGC
[273 nt withheld, positions 5909-6181]
TTTTTTTTCCTCCTTATAAGGGGGTAGGGGGTCTAGATTTTTGTCGAACTATTCATTTCACTTTTCTCTA
TCACTGATAGGGAGTGGTAAAATAACTCTATCAATGATAGAGTGTCAATCTCTATCACTGATAGGGATCA
TCTGGCCATTCGATGGACTTAATTAACGGCACTGCGAAAAAACCCCGCCGAAGCGGGGTTTTTTGCGAAA
TATAATGACCCTCTTGATAACCCAAGAGGGCATTTTTTAATGCCCATGGCGTTTACCAATGCTTAATCAG
TGAGGCACCTATCTCAGCGATCTGTCTATTTCGTTCATCCATAGTTGCCTGACTCCCCGTCGTGTAGATA
ACTACGATACGGGAGGGCTTACCATCTGGCCCCAGTGCTGCAATGATACCGCGAGACCCACGCTCACCGG
CTCCAGATTTATCAGCAATAAACCAGCCAGCCGGAAGGGCCGAGCGCAGAAGTGGTCCTGCAACTTTATC
CGCCTCCATCCAGTCTATTAATTGTTGCCGGGAAGCTAGAGTAAGTAGTTCGCCAGTTAATAGTTTGCGC
AACGTTGTTGCCATTGCTACAGGCATCGTGGTGTCACGCTCGTCGTTTGGTATGGCTTCATTCAGCTCCG
GTTCCCAACGATCAAGGCGAGTTACATGATCCCCCATGTTGTGCAAAAAAGCGGTTAGCTCCTTCGGTCC
TCCGATCGTTGTCAGAAGTAAGTTGGCCGCAGTGTTATCACTCATGGTTATGGCAGCACTGCATAATTCT
CTTACTGTCATGCCATCCGTAAGATGCTTTTCTGTGACTGGTGAGTACTCAACCAAGTCATTCTGAGAAT
AGTGTATGCGGCGACCGAGTTGCTCTTGCCCGGCGTCAATACGGGATAATACCGCGCCACATAGCAGAAC
TTTAAAAGTGCTCATCATTGGAAAACGTTCTTCGGGGCGAAAACTCTCAAGGATCTTACCGCTGTTGAGA
TCCAGTTCGATGTAACCCACTCGTGCACCCAACTGATCTTCAGCATCTTTTACTTTCACCAGCGTTTCTG
GGTGAGCAAAAACAGGAAGGCAAAATGCCGCAAAAAAGGGAATAAGGGCGACACGGAAATGTTGAATACT
CATACTCTTCCTTTTTCAATATTATTGAAGCATTTATCAGGGTTATTGTCTCATGAGCGGATACATATTT
GAATGTATTTAGAAAAATAAACAAATAGGGGTTCCGCGCACATTTCCCCGAAAAGTGCCACCTGACGTCT
AAGAAACCATTATTATCATGACATTAACCTATAAAAATAGGCGTATCACGAGGCCCTTAGGCCAAATAGG
CCGT
