>Addgene plasmid #79193 | pAB042b | addgene partial sequence | sequence record 151074 | pCL52_2-F 5'-GCTTCTCAGGGCGTTTTATG-3'
TGCTGTTCAGCAGTTCCTGCCCTCTGATTTTCCAGTCTGACCACTTCGGATTATCCCGTGACAGGTCATT
CAGACTGGCTAATGCACCCAGTAAGGCAGCGGTATCATCAACAGGCTTACCCGTCTTACTGTCAAGAGGA
CATCCGGTCAAATAAAACGAAAGGCTCAGTCGAAAGACTGGGCCTTTCGTTTTGCTGAGGAGACTTAGGG
ACCCTACAACACGCACGGTGTTACATTAGGCACCCCGGGCTTTACACTTTATGCTTCCGGCTCGTATGTT
GTGTCGACCGACCTGCAGGTGCAGTAAGGAGGAAAAAAAAA
[85 nt withheld, positions 322-406]
C
[98 nt withheld, positions 408-505]
A
[216 nt withheld, positions 507-722]
