>Addgene plasmid #79193 | pAB042b | addgene partial sequence | sequence record 151075 | Amp-F 5'-AAGCCCTCCCGTATCGTAGT-3'
ATAGACAGATCGCTGAGATAGGTGCCTCACTGATTAAGCATTGGTAAACGCCATGGGCATTAAAAAATGC
CCTCTTGGGTTATCAAGAGGGTCATTATATTTCGCAAAAAACCCCGCTTCGGCGGGGTTTTTTCGCAGTG
CCGTTAATTAAGTCCATCGAATGGCCAGATGATCCCTATCAGTGATAGAGATTGACACTCTATCATTGAT
AGAGTTATTTTACCACTCCCTATCAGTGATAGAGAAAAGTGAAATGAATAGTTCGACAAAAATCTAGACC
CCCTACCCCCTTATAAGGAGGAAAAAAAA
[273 nt withheld, positions 310-582]
GCGGCCGCGGAACAAAAGCTTATTTCTGAAGAGGACTTGGGCTCTGATCTGGGTCGTAAACTGCTGGAAG
CAGCGCGTGCGGGTCAGGATGATGAAGTGCGTATTCTGATGGCCAACGGCGCAGATGTTAACGCAGCGGA
TAATACGGGCACCACGCCGCTGCATCTGGCAGCATATAGCGGTCACCTGGA
